Addgene plasmid #63505: pFusB3-20
Purpose: Encodes RVD positions 13-15 in TALEN assembly
Depositing lab: Stephen Ekker. Depositing organization: Mayo Foundation for Medical Education and Research. Publication: FusX: A rapid one-step TALE assembly system for genome science. Ma AC, McNulty MS, Tanya PL, Jarryd CM, Martinez-Galvez G, Argue DP, Lee HB, Urban MD, Bullard CE, Blackburn PR, Man TK, Clark KJ, Ekker SC. Hum Gene Ther. 2016 Jun;27(6):451-63. doi: 10.1089/hum.2015.172 PubMed 26854857.
Backbone
  Vector backbone: FusB3
  Backbone size w/o insert (bp): 2991
  Vector type: TALEN
Growth in bacteria
  Bacterial resistance: Spectinomycin, 50 μg/mL
  Growth temperature: 37°C
  Growth strain: DH5alpha
  Copy number: High Copy
Gene/Insert
  Gene/Insert name: HD NI NG (alt name: B3_CAT)
  Species: Synthetic
  Mutation: none
  Cloning method: Restriction Enzyme; 5′ cloning site BsaI (destroyed during cloning); 3′ cloning site BsaI (destroyed during cloning)
  Sequencing primers: 5′ pCR8_F1; 3′ pCR8_R1
Terms and licenses: Academic/Nonprofit Terms; Industry Terms: Not Available to Industry
How to cite: pFusB3-20 was a gift from Stephen Ekker (Addgene plasmid # 63505 ; http://n2t.net/addgene:63505 ; RRID:Addgene_63505)
