[The description below was written by a language model from this plasmid's Addgene catalogue record.]
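Description:
pFusB3-20 is a bacterial library plasmid from the FusX system, a one-step method for assembling TALE repeat arrays. It is built on the FusB3 backbone (about 3 kb without insert), is maintained at high copy in standard E. coli cloning strains, and is selected with spectinomycin. The record does not name the origin of replication and includes no feature table, so the backbone cannot be described further. The listed sequencing primers carry pCR8 names, which hints at a pCR8-type framework, but the record does not state this.

The insert is a synthetic trimer of TALE repeat modules carrying the repeat-variable diresidues HD, NI and NG, also called B3_CAT. Under the standard TALE code, HD recognises cytosine, NI adenine and NG thymine, so this module specifies the triplet CAT. It fills RVD positions 13–15 of the final array. The trimer was cloned into the backbone through BsaI sites that were destroyed in the process, as is typical of Golden Gate-style cloning with type IIS enzymes. The record does not say which sites release the trimer in later assembly steps.

There is no promoter, tag or reporter listed, consistent with a plasmid that is not an expression construct but a pre-assembled building block. It is presumably one member of a set covering the possible three-RVD combinations at this position. A user picks the plasmid matching the target sequence at each position and combines them with a receiving vector to produce a full-length TALEN or other TALE fusion for genome engineering.
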