>Addgene plasmid #63505 | pFusB3-20 | depositor partial sequence | sequence record 105528 | pFUSB3_CAT
AGTCTTAAGCGTCTCATGGCCTGACCCCGGACCAAGTGGTGGCTATCGCCAGCCACGATGGCGGCAAGCA
AGCGCTCGAAACGGTGCAGCGGCTGTTGCCGGTGCTGTGCCAGGACCATGGCCTGACCCCGGACCAAGTG
GTGGCTATCGCCAGCAACATTGGCGGCAAGCAAGCGCTCGAAACGGTGCAGCGGCTGTTGCCGGTGCTGT
GCCAGGACCATGGCCTGACCCCGGACCAAGTGGTGGCTATCGCCAGCAACGGTGGCGGCAAGCAAGCGCT
CGAAACGGTGCAGCGGCTGTTGCCGGTGCTGTGCCAGGACCATGGCCTGACCCCGGACCAAGTGGTGGCT
ATCGAGACGTC
