>Addgene plasmid #63505 | pFusB3-20 | depositor partial sequence | sequence record 105529 | FusB3
CGTCTCATGGCCTGACCCCGGACCAAGTGGTGGCTATCGAGACCGGCGCCGCTACAGGGCGCGTCCCATT
CGCCATTCAGGCTGCGCAACTGTTGGGAAGGGCGATCGGTGCGGGCCTCTTCGCTATTACGCCAGCTGGC
GAAAGGGGGATGTGCTGCAAGGCGATTAAGTTGGGTAACGCCAGGGTTTTCCCAGTCACGACGTTGTAAA
ACGACGGCCAGTGAGCGCGCGTAATACGACTCACTATAGGGCGAATTGGGTACCGGGCCCCCCCTCGAGG
TCCTCCAGCTTTTGTTCCCTTTAGTGAGGGTTAATTGCGCGCTTGGCGTAATCATGGTCATAGCTGTTTC
CTGTGTGAAATTGTTATCCGCTCACAATTCCACACAACATACGAGCCGGAAGCATAAAGTGTAAAGCCTG
GGGTGCCTAATGAGTGAGCTAACTCACATTAATTGCGTTGCGCTCACTGCCCGCTTTCCACCGGTGGTCT
CGCCAGGACCATGGCCTGACCCCGGACCAAGTGGTGGCTATCGAGACGTCTAGACCAGCCAGGACAGAAA
TGCCTCGACTTCGCTGCTACCCAAGGTTGCCGGGTGACGCACACCGTGGAAACGGATGAAGGCACGAACC
CAGTGGACATAAGCCTGTTCGGTTCGTAAGCTGTAATGCAAGTAGCGTATGCGCTCACGCAACTGGTCCA
GAACCTTGACCGAACGCAGCGGTGGTAACGGCGCAGTGGCGGTTTTCATGGCTTGTTATGACTGTTTTTT
TGGGGTACAGTCTATGCCTCGGGCATCCAAGCAGCAAGCGCGTTACGCCGTGGGTCGATGTTTGATGTTA
TGGAGCAGCAACGATGTTACGCAGCAGGGCAGTCGCCCTAAAACAAAGTTAAACATTATGAGGGAAGCGG
TGATCGCCGAAGTATCGACTCAACTATCAGAGGTAGTTGGCGTCATCGAGCGCCATCTCGAACCGACGTT
GCTGGCCGTACATTTGTACGGCTCCGCAGTGGATGGCGGCCTGAAGCCACACAGTGATATTGATTTGCTG
GTTACGGTGACCGTAAGGCTTGATGAAACAACGCGGCGAGCTTTGATCAACGACCTTTTGGAAACTTCGG
CTTCCCCTGGAGAGAGCGAGATTCTCCGCGCTGTAGAAGTCACCATTGTTGTGCACGACGACATCATTCC
GTGGCGTTATCCAGCTAAGCGCGAACTGCAATTTGGAGAATGGCAGCGCAATGACATTCTTGCAGGTATC
TTCGAGCCAGCCACGATCGACATTGATCTGGCTATCTTGCTGACAAAAGCAAGAGAACATAGCGTTGCCT
TGGTAGGTCCAGCGGCGGAGGAACTCTTTGATCCGGTTCCTGAACAGGATCTATTTGAGGCGCTAAATGA
AACCTTAACGCTATGGAACTCGCCGCCCGACTGGGCTGGCGATGAGCGAAATGTAGTGCTTACGTTGTCC
CGCATTTGGTACAGCGCAGTAACCGGCAAAATCGCGCCGAAGGATGTCGCTGCCGACTGGGCAATGGAGC
GCCTGCCGGCCCAGTATCAGCCCGTCATACTTGAAGCTAGACAGGCTTATCTTGGACAAGAAGAAGATCG
CTTGGCCTCGCGCGCAGATCAGTTGGAAGAATTTGTCCACTACGTGAAAGGCGAGATCACCAAGGTAGTC
GGCAAATAACCCTCGAGCCACCCATGACCAAAATCCCTTAACGTGAGTTACGCGTCGTTCCACTGAGCGT
CAGACCCCGTAGAAAAGATCAAAGGATCTTCTTGAGATCCTTTTTTTCTGCGCGTAATCTGCTGCTTGCA
AACAAAAAAACCACCGCTACCAGCGGTGGTTTGTTTGCCGGATCAAGAGCTACCAACTCTTTTTCCGAAG
GTAACTGGCTTCAGCAGAGCGCAGATACCAAATACTGTCCTTCTAGTGTAGCCGTAGTTAGGCCACCACT
TCAAGAACTCTGTAGCACCGCCTACATACCTCGCTCTGCTAATCCTGTTACCAGTGGCTGCTGCCAGTGG
CGATAAGTCGTGTCTTACCGGGTTGGACTCAAGACGATAGTTACCGGATAAGGCGCAGCGGTCGGGCTGA
ACGGGGGGTTCGTGCACACAGCCCAGCTTGGAGCGAACGACCTACACCGAACTGAGATACCTACAGCGTG
AGCATTGAGAAAGCGCCACGCTTCCCGAAGGGAGAAAGGCGGACAGGTATCCGGTAAGCGGCAGGGTCGG
AACAGGAGAGCGCACGAGGGAGCTTCCAGGGGGAAACGCCTGGTATCTTTATAGTCCTGTCGGGTTTCGC
CACCTCTGACTTGAGCGTCGATTTTTGTGATGCTCGTCAGGGGGGCGGAGCCTATGGAAAAACGCCAGCA
ACGCGGCCTTTTTACGGTTCCTGGCCTTTTGCTGGCCTTTTGCTCACATGTTCTTTCCTGCGTTATCCCC
TGATTCTGTGGATAACCGTATTACCGCCTTTGAGTGAGCTGATACCGCTCGCCGCAGCCGAACGACCGAG
CGCAGCGAGTCAGTGAGCGAGGAAGCGGAAGAGCGCCCAATACGCAAACCGCCTCTCCCCGCGCGTTGGC
CGATTCATTAATGCAGCTGGCACGACAGGTTTCCCGACTGGAAAGCGGGCAGTGAGCGCAACGCAATTAA
TACGCGTACCGCTAGCCAGGAAGAGTTTGTAGAAACGCAAAAAGGCCATCCGTCAGGATGGCCTTCTGCT
TAGTTTGATGCCTGGCAGTTTATGGCGGGCGTCCTGCCCGCCACCCTCCGGGCCGTTGCTTCACAACGTT
CAAATCCGCTCCCGGCGGATTTGTCCTACTCAGGAGAGCGTTCACCGACAAACAACAGATAAAACGAAAG
GCCCAGTCTTCCGACTGAGCCTTTCGTTTTATTTGATGCCTGGCAGTTCCCTACTCTCGCGTTAACGCTA
GCATGGATGTTTTCCCAGTCACGACGTTGTAAAACGACGGCCAGTCTTAAG
