>Addgene plasmid #63505 | pFusB3-20 | addgene partial sequence | sequence record 116323 | pCR8_R1 5'-cgaaccgaacaggcttatgt-3'
GGTGTGCGTCACCCGGCAACCTTGGGTAGCAGCGAAGTCGAGGCATTTCTGTCCTGGCTGGTCTAGACGT
CTCGATAGCCACCACTTGGTCCGGGGTCAGGCCATGGTCCTGGCACAGCACCGGCAACAGCCGCTGCACC
GTTTCGAGCGCTTGCTTGCCGCCACCGTTGCTGGCGATAGCCACCACTTGGTCCGGGGTCAGGCCATGGT
CCTGGCACAGCACCGGCAACAGCCGCTGCACCGTTTCGAGCGCTTGCTTGCCGCCAATGTTGCTGGCGAT
AGCCACCACTTGGTCCGGGGTCAGGCCATGGTCCTGGCACAGCACCGGCAACAGCCGCTGCACCGTTTCG
AGCGCTTGCTTGCCGCCATCGTGGCTGGCGATAGCCACCACTTGGTCCGGGGTCAGGCCATGAGACGCTT
AAGACTGGCCGTCGTTTTACAACGTCGTGACTGGGAAAACATCCATGCTAGCGTTAACGCGAGAGTAGGG
AACTGCCAGGCATCAAATAAAACGAAAGGCTCAGTCGGAAGACTGGGCCTTTCGTTTTATCTGTTGTTTG
TCGGTGAACGCTCTCCTGAGTAGGACAAATCCGCCGGGAGCGGATTTGAACGTTGTGAAGCAACGGCCCG
GAGGGTGGCGGGCAGGACGCCCGCCATAAACTGCCAGGCATCAAACTAAGCAGAAGGCCATCCTGACGGA
TGGCCTTTTTGCGTTTCTACAAACTCTTCCTGGCTAGCGGTACGCGTATTAATTGCGTTGCGCTCACTGC
CCGCTTTCCAGTCGGGAAACCTGTCGTGCCAGCTGCATTAATGAATCGGCCAACGCGCGGGGAGAGGCGG
TTTGCGTATTGGGCGCTCTTCCGCTTCCTCGCTCACTGACTC
